>Addgene plasmid #176186 | pMCL9 | addgene full sequence | sequence record 346553 | Addgene NGS Result
CTGGGTGAGCAAAAACAGGAAGGCAAAATGCCGCAAAAAAGGGAATAAGGGCGACACGGAAATGTTGAAT
ACTCATACTCTTCCTTTTTCAATATTATTGAAGCATTTATCAGGGTTATTGTCTCATGAGCGGATACATA
TTTGAATGTATTTAGAAAAATAAACAAATAGGGGTTCCGCGCACATTTCCCCGAAAAGTGCCACCTGTCA
TGACCAAAATCCCTTAACGTGAGTTTTCGTTCCACTGAGCGTCAGACCCCGTAGAAAAGATCAAAGGATC
TTCTTGAGATCCTTTTTTTCTGCGCGTAATCTGCTGCTTGCAAACAAAAAAACCACCGCTACCAGCGGTG
GTTTGTTTGCCGGATCAAGAGCTACCAACTCTTTTTCCGAAGGTAACTGGCTTCAGCAGAGCGCAGATAC
CAAATACTGTTCTTCTAGTGTAGCCGTAGTTAGGCCACCACTTCAAGAACTCTGTAGCACCGCCTACATA
CCTCGCTCTGCTAATCCTGTTACCAGTGGCTGCTGCCAGTGGCGATAAGTCGTGTCTTACCGGGTTGGAC
TCAAGACGATAGTTACCGGATAAGGCGCAGCGGTCGGGCTGAACGGGGGGTTCGTGCACACAGCCCAGCT
TGGAGCGAACGACCTACACCGAACTGAGATACCTACAGCGTGAGCTATGAGAAAGCGCCACGCTTCCCGA
AGGGAGAAAGGCGGACAGGTATCCGGTAAGCGGCAGGGTCGGAACAGGAGAGCGCACGAGGGAGCTTCCA
GGGGGAAACGCCTGGTATCTTTATAGTCCTGTCGGGTTTCGCCACCTCTGACTTGAGCGTCGATTTTTGT
GATGCTCGTCAGGGGGGCGGAGCCTATGGAAAAACGCCAGCAACGCGGCCTTTTTACGGTTCCTGGCCTT
TTGCTGGCCTTTTGCTCACATGTTCTTTCCTGCGTTATCCCCTGATTCTGTGGATAACCGTGCGGCCGCC
CCTTCTTTGAAAAGATAATGTATGATTATGCTTTCACTCATATTTATACAGAAACTTGATGTTTTCTTTC
GAGTATATACAAGGTGATTACATGTACGTTTGAAGTACAACTCTAGATTTTGTAGTGCCCTCTTGGGCTA
GCGGTAAAGGTGCGCATTTTTTCACACCCTACAATGTTCTGTTCAAAAGATTTTGGTCAAACGCTGTAGA
AGTGAAAGTTGGTGCGCATGTTTCGGCGTTCGAAACTTCTCCGCAGTGAAAGATAAATGATCTGAGACGG
AAAGTGAAACGTGATTTCATGCGTCATTTTGAACATTTTGTAAATCTTATTTAATAATGTGTGCGGCAAT
TCACATTTAATTTATGAATGTTTTCTTAACATCGCGGCAACTCAAGAAACGGCAGGTTCGGATCTTAGCT
ACTAGAGAAAGAGGAGAAATACTAGATGCGTAAAGGCGAAGAGCTGTTCACTGGTGTCGTCCCTATTCTG
GTGGAACTGGATGGTGATGTCAACGGTCATAAGTTTTCCGTGCGTGGCGAGGGTGAAGGTGACGCAACTA
ATGGTAAACTGACGCTGAAGTTCATCTGTACTACTGGTAAACTGCCGGTTCCTTGGCCGACTCTGGTAAC
GACGCTGACTTATGGTGTTCAGTGCTTTGCTCGTTATCCGGACCATATGAAGCAGCATGACTTCTTCAAG
TCCGCCATGCCGGAAGGCTATGTGCAGGAACGCACGATTTCCTTTAAGGATGACGGCACGTACAAAACGC
GTGCGGAAGTGAAATTTGAAGGCGATACCCTGGTAAACCGCATTGAGCTGAAAGGCATTGACTTTAAAGA
GGACGGCAATATCCTGGGCCATAAGCTGGAATACAATTTTAACAGCCACAATGTTTACATCACCGCCGAT
AAACAAAAAAATGGCATTAAAGCGAATTTTAAAATTCGCCACAACGTGGAGGATGGCAGCGTGCAGCTGG
CTGATCACTACCAGCAAAACACTCCAATCGGTGATGGTCCTGTTCTGCTGCCAGACAATCACTATCTGAG
CACGCAAAGCGTTCTGTCTAAAGATCCGAACGAGAAACGCGATCATATGGTTCTGCTGGAGTTCGTAACC
GCAGCGGGCATCACGCATGGTATGGATGAACTGTACAAATGACCAGGCATCAAATAAAACGAAAGGCTCA
GTCGAAAGACTGGGCCTTTCGTTTTATCTGTTGTTTGTCGGTGAACGCTCTCTACTAGAGTCACACTGGC
TCACCTTCGGGTGGGCCTTTCTGCGTTTATACGTCTCAGTTTTAGAGCTAGAAATAGCAAGTTAAAATAA
GGCTAGTCCGTTATCAACTTGAAAAAGTGGCACCGAGTCGGTGGTGCTTTTTTTGTTTTTTATGTCTTCG
AGTCATGTAATTAGTTATGTCACGCTTACGTTCACGCCCTCCCCCCACATCCGCTCTAACCGAAAAGGAA
GGAGTTAGACAACCTGAAGTCTAGGTCCCTATTTATTTTTTTATAGTTATGTTAGTATTAAGAACGTTAT
TTATATTTCAAATTTTTCTTTTTTTTCTGTACAGACGCGTGTACGCATGTAACATTATACTGAAAACCTT
GCTTGAGAAGGTTTTGGGACGCTCGAAGGCTTTAATTTGCTACACGGTTTCCTTGAAATTTTTTTGATTC
GGTAATCTCCGAACAGAAGGAAGAACGAAGGAAGGAGCACAGACTTAGATTGGTATATATACGCATATGT
AGTGTTGAAGAAACATGAAATTGCCCAGTATTCTTAACCCAACTGCACAGAACAAAAACGTGCAGGAAAC
GAAGATAAATCATGTCGAAAGCTACATATAAGGAACGTGCTGCTACTCATCCTAGTCCTGTTGCTGCCAA
GCTATTTAATATCATGCACGAAAAGCAAACAAACTTGTGTGCTTCATTGGATGTTCGTACCACCAAGGAA
TTACTGGAGTTAGTTGAAGCATTAGGTCCCAAAATTTGTTTACTAAAAACACATGTGGATATCTTGACTG
ATTTTTCCATGGAGGGCACAGTTAAGCCGCTAAAGGCATTATCCGCCAAGTACAATTTTTTACTCTTCGA
GGACAGAAAATTTGCTGACATTGGTAATACAGTCAAATTGCAGTACTCTGCGGGTGTATACAGAATAGCA
GAATGGGCAGACATTACGAATGCACACGGTGTGGTGGGCCCAGGTATTGTTAGCGGTTTGAAGCAGGCGG
CAGAAGAAGTAACAAAGGAACCTAGAGGCCTTTTGATGTTAGCAGAATTGTCATGCAAGGGCTCCCTATC
TACTGGAGAATATACTAAGGGTACTGTTGACATTGCGAAGAGCGACAAAGATTTTGTTATCGGCTTTATT
GCTCAAAGAGACATGGGTGGAAGAGATGAAGGTTACGATTGGTTGATTATGACACCCGGTGTGGGTTTAG
ATGACAAGGGAGATGCATTGGGTCAACAGTATAGAACCGTGGATGATGTGGTTTCTACAGGATCTGACAT
TATTATTGTTGGAAGAGGACTATTTGCAAAGGGAAGGGATGCTAAGGTAGAGGGTGAACGTTACAGAAAA
GCAGGCTGGGAAGCATATTTGAGAAGATGCGGCCAGCAAAACTAAAAAACTGTATTATAAGTAAATGCAT
GTATACTAAACTCACAAATTAGAGCTTCAATTTAATTATATCAGTTATTACCCGAGTAACGAAGCATCTG
TGCTTCATTTTGTAGAACAAAAATGCAACGCGAGAGCGCTAATTTTTCAAACAAAGAATCTGAGCTGCAT
TTTTACAGAACAGAAATGCAACGCGAAAGCGCTATTTTACCAACGAAGAATCTGTGCTTCATTTTTGTAA
AACAAAAATGCAACGCGAGAGCGCTAATTTTTCAAACAAAGAATCTGAGCTGCATTTTTACAGAACAGAA
ATGCAACGCGAGAGCGCTATTTTACCAACAAAGAATCTATACTTCTTTTTTGTTCTACAAAAATGCATCC
CGAGAGCGCTATTTTTCTAACAAAGCATCTTAGATTACTTTTTTTCTCCTTTGTGCGCTCTATAATGCAG
TCTCTTGATAACTTTTTGCACTGTAGGTCCGTTAAGGTTAGAAGAAGGCTACTTTGGTGTCTATTTTCTC
TTCCATAAAAAAAGCCTGACTCCACTTCCCGCGTTTACTGATTACTAGCGAAGCTGCGGGTGCATTTTTT
CAAGATAAAGGCATCCCCGATTATATTCTATACCGATGTGGATTGCGCATACTTTGTGAACAGAAAGTGA
TAGCGTTGATGATTCTTCATTGGTCAGAAAATTATGAACGGTTTCTTCTATTTTGTCTCTATATACTACG
TATAGGAAATGTTTACATTTTCGTATTGTTTTCGATTCACTCTATGAATAGTTCTTACTACAATTTTTTT
GTCTAAAGAGTAATACTAGAGATAAACATAAAAAATGTAGAGGTCGAGTTTAGATGCAAGTTCAAGGAGC
GAAAGGTGGATGGGTAGGTTATATAGGGATATAGCACAGAGATATATAGCAAAGAGATACTTTTGAGCAA
TGTTTGTGGAAGCGGTATTCGCAATATTTTAGTAGCTCGTTACAGTCCGGTGCGTTTTTGGTTTTTTGAA
AGTGCGTCATCAGAGCGCTTTTGGTTTTCAAAAGCGCTCTGAAGTTCCTATACTTTCTAGCTAGAGAATA
GGAACTTCCCGAGCGGCCGCGATTATCAAAAAGGATCTTCACCTAGATCCTTTTAAATTAAAAATGAAGT
TTTAAATCAATCTAAAGTATATATGAGTAAACTTGGTCTGACAGTTACCAATGCTTAATCAGTGAGGCAC
CTATCTCAGCGATCTGTCTATTTCGTTCATCCATAGTTGCCTGACTCCCCGTCGTGTAGATAACTACGAT
ACGGGAGGGCTTACCATCTGGCCCCAGTGCTGCAATGATACCGCGGGACCCACGCTCACCGGCTCCAGAT
TTATCAGCAATAAACCAGCCAGCCGGAAGGGCCGAGCGCAGAAGTGGTCCTGCAACTTTATCCGCCTCCA
TCCAGTCTATTAATTGTTGCCGGGAAGCTAGAGTAAGTAGTTCGCCAGTTAATAGTTTGCGCAACGTTGT
TGCCATTGCTACAGGCATCGTGGTGTCACGCTCGTCGTTTGGTATGGCTTCATTCAGCTCCGGTTCCCAA
CGATCAAGGCGAGTTACATGATCCCCCATGTTGTGCAAAAAAGCGGTTAGCTCCTTCGGTCCTCCGATCG
TTGTCAGAAGTAAGTTGGCCGCAGTGTTATCACTCATGGTTATGGCAGCACTGCATAATTCTCTTACTGT
CATGCCATCCGTAAGATGCTTTTCTGTGACTGGTGAGTACTCAACCAAGTCATTCTGAGAATAGTGTATG
CGGCGACCGAGTTGCTCTTGCCCGGCGTCAATACGGGATAATACCGCGCCACATAGCAGAACTTTAAAAG
TGCTCATCATTGGAAAACGTTCTTCGGGGCGAAAACTCTCAAGGATCTTACCGCTGTTGAGATCCAGTTC
GATGTAACCCACTCGTGCACCCAACTGATCTTCAGCATCTTTTACTTTCACCAGCGTTT
Features (pLannotate 1.2.2; 13 found; start..end, strand, type, name):
     77..181     -  promoter       AmpR promoter: bla
    284..872     +  rep_origin     ori: high-copy-number ColE1/pMB1/pBR322/pUC origin of replication
    984..1252    +  promoter       SNR52 promoter: promoter for the S. cerevisiae small nucleolar RNA gene SNR52
   1426..2139    +  CDS            superfolder GFP: GFP variant that folds robustly even when fused to poorly folded proteins (Pédelacq et al., 2006)
   2151..2222    +  terminator     rrnB T1 terminator: transcription terminator T1 from the E. coli rrnB gene
   2238..2265    +  terminator     T7Te terminator: phage T7 early transcription terminator
   2279..2353    +  misc_RNA       gRNA scaffold: guide RNA scaffold for the Streptococcus pyogenes CRISPR/Cas9 system
   2358..2377    +  terminator     SUP4 terminator: transcription terminator for the S. cerevisiae SUP4 tRNA gene
   2429..2618    +  terminator     CYC1 terminator: S. cerevisiae CYC1; transcription terminator for CYC1
   2635..2811    +  promoter       URA3 promoter (fragment): S. cerevisiae URA3
   2812..3615    +  CDS            URA3: orotidine-5'-phosphate decarboxylase, required for uracil biosynthesis; S. cerevisiae URA3; yeast auxotrophic marker, counterselectable with 5-fluoroorotic acid (5-FOA)
   3698..4680    -  rep_origin     2μ ori: yeast 2μ plasmid origin of replication
   4805..76      -  CDS            AmpR (across the origin): β-lactamase; bla; confers resistance to ampicillin, carbenicillin, and related antibiotics
