[The description below was written by a language model from this plasmid's Addgene catalogue record and pLannotate feature annotations shown in this document.]
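Description:
pMCL9 is an empty-backbone yeast–E. coli shuttle vector for cloning single or multiplexed guide RNAs, built as an assembly of six BsaI-digested fragments using parts and conventions of the Yeast Modular Cloning Toolkit; the BsaI sites used for that assembly were destroyed in the process. In bacteria it is maintained at high copy through a ColE1/pUC-type origin and selected with ampicillin via the bla gene and its promoter. In Saccharomyces cerevisiae it replicates episomally from the 2μ origin, giving multicopy maintenance, and is selected by the URA3 auxotrophic marker, which can also be counterselected with 5-fluoroorotic acid to cure the plasmid.

The cloning cassette is arranged as SNR52 promoter, superfolder GFP, RNA scaffold, SUP4 terminator and CYC1 terminator. The SNR52 promoter is an RNA polymerase III promoter commonly used in yeast to express guide RNAs, and the SUP4 terminator ends such transcripts. The sfGFP coding sequence is followed by the bacterial rrnB T1 and T7Te terminators, consistent with a bacterial fluorescent dropout placeholder that is replaced when a spacer or gRNA array is inserted, so that correct clones can be recognised as non-fluorescent colonies. However, the feature table does not annotate the promoter driving sfGFP or the restriction sites used for the replacement. Downstream lies a scaffold annotated as the Streptococcus pyogenes Cas9 gRNA scaffold; the catalogue entry calls it an scRNA, but any additional modules in it are not annotated. No Cas protein is encoded, so one must be supplied separately for CRISPR-based applications in yeast.
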