Addgene plasmid #176186: pMCL9
Purpose: (Empty Backbone) 2 mu cloning vector for single or multiplexed gRNAs, SNR52p-sfGFP-scRNA-SUP4t-CYC1t
Depositing lab: Florian David. Depositing organization: Chalmers University of Technology. Publication: Expansion of the Yeast Modular Cloning Toolkit for CRISPR-Based Applications, Genomic Integrations and Combinatorial Libraries. Otto M, Skrekas C, Gossing M, Gustafsson J, Siewers V, David F. ACS Synth Biol. 2021 Dec 17;10(12):3461-3474. doi: 10.1021/acssynbio.1c00408. Epub 2021 Dec 3. PubMed 34860007.
Backbone
  Vector backbone: Assembly of 6 BsaI-digested fragments
  Vector type: Synthetic Biology
Growth in bacteria
  Bacterial resistance: Ampicillin, 100 μg/mL
  Growth temperature: 37°C
  Growth strain: DH5alpha
  Copy number: High Copy
Gene/Insert
  Gene/Insert name: None
Terms and licenses: Academic/Nonprofit Terms; Industry Terms: Not Available to Industry
Depositor comments: Constructed using the Yeast Modular Cloning Toolkit (Lee et al. ACS Synth Biol. 2015). 5' cloning site: BsaI (destroyed during cloning), 3' cloning site: BsaI (destroyed during cloning).
How to cite: pMCL9 was a gift from Florian David (Addgene plasmid # 176186 ; http://n2t.net/addgene:176186 ; RRID:Addgene_176186)
